>Addgene plasmid #158453 | pLEX307-DPP4-G418 | addgene full sequence | sequence record 308173 | Addgene NGS Result
CTCGAGGCCTGCAGGTGCAAAGATGGATAAAGTTTTAAACAGAGAGGAATCTTTGCAGCTAATGGACCTT
CTAGGTCTTGAAAGGAGTGGGAATTGGCTCCGGTGCCCGTCAGTGGGCAGAGCGCACATCGCCCACAGTC
CCCGAGAAGTTGGGGGGAGGGGTCGGCAATTGAACCGGTGCCTAGAGAAGGTGGCGCGGGGTAAACTGGG
AAAGTGATGTCGTGTACTGGCTCCGCCTTTTTCCCGAGGGTGGGGGAGAACCGTATATAAGTGCAGTAGT
CGCCGTGAACGTTCTTTTTCGCAACGGGTTTGCCGCCAGAACACAGGTAAGTGCCGTGTGTGGTTCCCGC
GGGCCTGGCCTCTTTACGGGTTATGGCCCTTGCGTGCCTTGAATTACTTCCACCTGGCTGCAGTACGTGA
TTCTTGATCCCGAGCTTCGGGTTGGAAGTGGGTGGGAGAGTTCGAGGCCTTGCGCTTAAGGAGCCCCTTC
GCCTCGTGCTTGAGTTGAGGCCTGGCCTGGGCGCTGGGGCCGCCGCGTGCGAATCTGGTGGCACCTTCGC
GCCTGTCTCGCTGCTTTCGATAAGTCTCTAGCCATTTAAAATTTTTGATGACCTGCTGCGACGCTTTTTT
TCTGGCAAGATAGTCTTGTAAATGCGGGCCAAGATCTGCACACTGGTATTTCGGTTTTTGGGGCCGCGGG
CGGCGACGGGGCCCGTGCGTCCCAGCGCACATGTTCGGCGAGGCGGGGCCTGCGAGCGCGGCCACCGAGA
ATCGGACGGGGGTAGTCTCAAGCTGGCCGGCCTGCTCTGGTGCCTGGCCTCGCGCCGCCGTGTATCGCCC
CGCCCTGGGCGGCAAGGCTGGCCCGGTCGGCACCAGTTGCGTGAGCGGAAAGATGGCCGCTTCCCGGCCC
TGCTGCAGGGAGCTCAAAATGGAGGACGCGGCGCTCGGGAGAGCGGGCGGGTGAGTCACCCACACAAAGG
AAAAGGGCCTTTCCGTCCTCAGCCGTCGCTTCATGTGACTCCACGGAGTACCGGGCGCCGTCCAGGCACC
TCGATTAGTTCTCGAGCTTTTGGAGTACGTCGTCTTTAGGTTGGGGGGAGGGGTTTTATGCGATGGAGTT
TCCCCACACTGAGTGGGTGGAGACTGAAGTTAGGCCAGCTTGGCACTTGATGTAATTCTCCTTGGAATTT
GCCCTTTTTGAGTTTGGATCTTGGTTCATTCTCAAGCCTCAGACAGTGGTTCAAAGTTTTTTTCTTCCAT
TTCAGGTGTCGTGAGGCTAGCATCGATTGATCAACAAGTTTGTACAAAAAAGCAGGCTACAAAATGAAGA
CACCGTGGAAGGTTCTTCTGGGACTGCTGGGTGCTGCTGCGCTTGTCACCATCATCACCGTGCCCGTGGT
TCTGCTGAACAAAGGCACAGATGATGCTACAGCTGACAGTCGCAAAACTTACACTCTAACTGATTACTTA
AAAAATACTTATAGACTGAAGTTATACTCCTTAAGATGGATTTCAGATCATGAATATCTCTACAAACAAG
AAAATAATATCTTGGTATTCAATGCTGAATATGGAAACAGCTCAGTTTTCTTGGAGAACAGTACATTTGA
TGAGTTTGGACATTCTATCAATGATTATTCAATATCTCCTGATGGGCAGTTTATTCTCTTAGAATACAAC
TACGTGAAGCAATGGAGGCATTCCTACACAGCTTCATATGACATTTATGATTTAAATAAAAGGCAGCTGA
TTACAGAAGAGAGGATTCCAAACAACACACAGTGGGTCACATGGTCACCAGTGGGTCATAAATTGGCATA
TGTTTGGAACAATGACATTTATGTTAAAATTGAACCAAATTTACCAAGTTACAGAATCACATGGACGGGG
AAAGAAGATATAATATATAATGGAATAACTGACTGGGTTTATGAAGAGGAAGTCTTCAGTGCCTACTCTG
CTCTGTGGTGGTCTCCAAACGGCACTTTTTTAGCATATGCCCAATTTAACGACACAGAAGTCCCACTTAT
TGAATACTCCTTCTACTCTGATGAGTCACTGCAGTACCCAAAGACTGTACGGGTTCCATATCCAAAGGCA
GGAGCTGTGAATCCAACTGTAAAGTTCTTTGTTGTAAATACAGACTCTCTCAGCTCAGTCACCAATGCAA
CTTCCATACAAATCACTGCTCCTGCTTCTATGTTGATAGGGGATCACTACTTGTGTGATGTGACATGGGC
AACACAAGAAAGAATTTCTTTGCAGTGGCTCAGGAGGATTCAGAACTATTCGGTCATGGATATTTGTGAC
TATGATGAATCCAGTGGAAGATGGAACTGCTTAGTGGCACGGCAACACATTGAAATGAGTACTACTGGCT
GGGTTGGAAGATTTAGGCCTTCAGAACCTCATTTTACCCTTGATGGTAATAGCTTCTACAAGATCATCAG
CAATGAAGAAGGTTACAGACACATTTGCTATTTCCAAATAGATAAAAAAGACTGCACATTTATTACAAAA
GGCACCTGGGAAGTCATCGGGATAGAAGCTCTAACCAGTGATTATCTATACTACATTAGTAATGAATATA
AAGGAATGCCAGGAGGAAGGAATCTTTATAAAATCCAACTTAGTGACTATACAAAAGTGACATGCCTCAG
TTGTGAGCTGAATCCGGAAAGGTGTCAGTACTATTCTGTGTCATTCAGTAAAGAGGCGAAGTATTATCAG
CTGAGATGTTCCGGTCCTGGTCTGCCCCTCTATACTCTACACAGCAGCGTGAATGATAAAGGGCTGAGAG
TCCTGGAAGACAATTCAGCTTTGGATAAAATGCTGCAGAATGTCCAGATGCCCTCCAAAAAACTGGACTT
CATTATTTTGAATGAAACAAAATTTTGGTATCAGATGATCTTGCCTCCTCATTTTGATAAATCCAAGAAA
TATCCTCTACTATTAGATGTGTATGCAGGCCCATGTAGTCAAAAAGCAGACACTGTCTTCAGACTGAACT
GGGCCACTTACCTTGCAAGCACAGAAAACATTATAGTAGCTAGCTTTGATGGCAGAGGAAGTGGTTACCA
AGGAGATAAGATCATGCATGCAATCAACAGAAGACTGGGAACATTTGAAGTTGAAGATCAAATTGAAGCA
GCCAGACAATTTTCAAAAATGGGATTTGTGGACAACAAACGAATTGCAATTTGGGGCTGGTCATATGGAG
GGTACGTAACCTCAATGGTCCTGGGATCGGGAAGTGGCGTGTTCAAGTGTGGAATAGCCGTGGCGCCTGT
ATCCCGGTGGGAGTACTATGACTCAGTGTACACAGAACGTTACATGGGTCTCCCAACTCCAGAAGACAAC
CTTGACCATTACAGAAATTCAACAGTCATGAGCAGAGCTGAAAATTTTAAACAAGTTGAGTACCTCCTTA
TTCATGGAACAGCAGATGATAACGTTCACTTTCAGCAGTCAGCTCAGATCTCCAAAGCCCTGGTCGATGT
TGGAGTGGATTTCCAGGCAATGTGGTATACTGATGAAGACCATGGAATAGCTAGCAGCACAGCACACCAA
CATATATATACCCACATGAGCCACTTCATAAAACAATGTTTCTCTTTACCTTAGAACCCAGCTTTCTTGT
ACAAAGTGGTTGATATCGGTAAGCCTATCCCTAACCCTCTCCTCGGTCTCGATTCTACGTAGTAATGAAC
TAGTACCGGTTAAGTCGACAATCAACGCGTTAAGTCGACAATCAACCTCTGGATTACAAAATTTGTGAAA
GATTGACTGGTATTCTTAACTATGTTGCTCCTTTTACGCTATGTGGATACGCTGCTTTAATGCCTTTGTA
TCATGCTATTGCTTCCCGTATGGCTTTCATTTTCTCCTCCTTGTATAAATCCTGGTTGCTGTCTCTTTAT
GAGGAGTTGTGGCCCGTTGTCAGGCAACGTGGCGTGGTGTGCACTGTGTTTGCTGACGCAACCCCCACTG
GTTGGGGCATTGCCACCACCTGTCAGCTCCTTTCCGGGACTTTCGCTTTCCCCCTCCCTATTGCCACGGC
GGAACTCATCGCCGCCTGCCTTGCCCGCTGCTGGACAGGGGCTCGGCTGTTGGGCACTGACAATTCCGTG
GTGTTGTCGGGGAAATCATCGTCCTTTCCTTGGCTGCTCGCCTGTGTTGCCACCTGGATTCTGCGCGGGA
CGTCCTTCTGCTACGTCCCTTCGGCCCTCAATCCAGCGGACCTTCCTTCCCGCGGCCTGCTGCCGGCTCT
GCGGCCTCTTCCGCGTCTTCGCCTTCGCCCTCAGACGAGTCGGATCTCCCTTTGGGCCGCCTCCCCGCGT
CGACTTTAAGACCAATGACTTACAAGGCAGCTGTAGATCTTAGCCACTTTTTAAAAGAAAAGGGGGGACT
GGAAGGGCTAATTCACTCCCAACGAAGACAAGATCTGCTTTTTGCTTGTACTGGGTCTCTCTGGTTAGAC
CAGATCTGAGCCTGGGAGCTCTCTGGCTAACTAGGGAACCCACTGCTTAAGCCTCAATAAAGCTTGCCTT
GAGTGCTTCAAGTAGTGTGTGCCCGTCTGTTGTGTGACTCTGGTAACTAGAGATCCCTCAGACCCTTTTA
GTCAGTGTGGAAAATCTCTAGCAGTACGTATAGTAGTTCATGTCATCTTATTATTCAGTATTTATAACTT
GCAAAGAAATGAATATCAGAGAGTGAGAGGAACTTGTTTATTGCAGCTTATAATGGTTACAAATAAAGCA
ATAGCATCACAAATTTCACAAATAAAGCATTTTTTTCACTGCATTCTAGTTGTGGTTTGTCCAAACTCAT
CAATGTATCTTATCATGTCTGGCTCTAGCTATCCCGCCCCTAACTCCGCCCATCCCGCCCCTAACTCCGC
CCAGTTCCGCCCATTCTCCGCCCCATGGCTGACTAATTTTTTTTATTTATGCAGAGGCCGAGGCCGCCTC
GGCCTCTGAGCTATTCCAGAAGTAGTGAGGAGGCTTTTTTGGAGGCCTAGGGACGTACCCAATTCGCCCT
ATAGTGAGTCGTATTACGCGCGCTCACTGGCCGTCGTTTTACAACGTCGTGACTGGGAAAACCCTGGCGT
TACCCAACTTAATCGCCTTGCAGCACATCCCCCTTTCGCCAGCTGGCGTAATAGCGAAGAGGCCCGCACC
GATCGCCCTTCCCAACAGTTGCGCAGCCTGAATGGCGAATGGG
[124 nt withheld, positions 5224-5347]
C
[91 nt withheld, positions 5349-5439]
A
[49 nt withheld, positions 5441-5489]
CCTTTGACGTTGGAGTCCACGTTCTTT
[37 nt withheld, positions 5517-5553]
ACCCTATCTCGGTCTATTCTTTTGATTTATAAGGGATTTTGCCGATTTCGGCCTATTGGTTAAAAAATGA
GCTGATTTAACAAAAATTTAACGCGAATTTTAACAAAATATTAACGCTTACAATTTAGGTGGCACTTTTC
GGGGAAATGTGCGCGGAACCCCTATTTGTTTATTTTTCTAAATACATTCAAATATGTATCCGCTCATGAG
ACAATAACCCTGATAAATGCTTCAATAATATTGAAAAAGGAAGAGTATGAGTATTCAACATTTCCGTGTC
GCCCTTATTCCCTTTTTTGCGGCATTTTGCCTTCCTGTTTTTGCTCACCCAGAAACGCTGGTGAAAGTAA
AAGATGCTGAAGATCAGTTGGGTGCACGAGTGGGTTACATCGAACTGGATCTCAACAGCGGTAAGATCCT
TGAGAGTTTTCGCCCCGAAGAACGTTTTCCAATGATGAGCACTTTTAAAGTTCTGCTATGTGGCGCGGTA
TTATCCCGTATTGACGCCGGGCAAGAGCAACTCGGTCGCCGCATACACTATTCTCAGAATGACTTGGTTG
AGTACTCACCAGTCACAGAAAAGCATCTTACGGATGGCATGACAGTAAGAGAATTATGCAGTGCTGCCAT
AACCATGAGTGATAACACTGCGGCCAACTTACTTCTGACAACGATCGGAGGACCGAAGGAGCTAACCGCT
TTTTTGCACAACATGGGGGATCATGTAACTCGCCTTGATCGTTGGGAACCGGAGCTGAATGAAGCCATAC
CAAACGACGAGCGTGACACCACGATGCCTGTAGCAATGGCAACAACGTTGCGCAAACTATTAACTGGCGA
ACTACTTACTCTAGCTTCCCGGCAACAATTAATAGACTGGATGGAGGCGGATAAAGTTGCAGGACCACTT
CTGCGCTCGGCCCTTCCGGCTGGCTGGTTTATTGCTGATAAATCTGGAGCCGGTGAGCGTGGGTCTCGCG
GTATCATTGCAGCACTGGGGCCAGATGGTAAGCCCTCCCGTATCGTAGTTATCTACACGACGGGGAGTCA
GGCAACTATGGATGAACGAAATAGACAGATCGCTGAGATAGGTGCCTCACTGATTAAGCATTGGTAACTG
TCAGACCAAGTTTACTCATATATACTTTAGATTGATTTAAAACTTCATTTTTAATTTAAAAGGATCTAGG
TGAAGATCCTTTTTGATAATCTCATGACCAAAATCCCTTAACGTGAGTTTTCGTTCCACTGAGCGTCAGA
CCCCGTAGAAAAGATCAAAGGATCTTCTTGAGATCCTTTTTTTCTGCGCGTAATCTGCTGCTTGCAAACA
AAAAAACCACCGCTACCAGCGGTGGTTTGTTTGCCGGATCAAGAGCTACCAACTCTTTTTCCGAAGGTAA
CTGGCTTCAGCAGAGCGCAGATACCAAATACTGTTCTTCTAGTGTAGCCGTAGTTAGGCCACCACTTCAA
GAACTCTGTAGCACCGCCTACATACCTCGCTCTGCTAATCCTGTTACCAGTGGCTGCTGCCAGTGGCGAT
AAGTCGTGTCTTACCGGGTTGGACTCAAGACGATAGTTACCGGATAAGGCGCAGCGGTCGGGCTGAACGG
GGGGTTCGTGCACACAGCCCAGCTTGGAGCGAACGACCTACACCGAACTGAGATACCTACAGCGTGAGCT
ATGAGAAAGCGCCACGCTTCCCGAAGGGAGAAAGGCGGACAGGTATCCGGTAAGCGGCAGGGTCGGAACA
GGAGAGCGCACGAGGGAGCTTCCAGGGGGAAACGCCTGGTATCTTTATAGTCCTGTCGGGTTTCGCCACC
TCTGACTTGAGCGTCGATTTTTGTGATGCTCGTCAGGGGGGCGGAGCCTATGGAAAAACGCCAGCAACGC
GGCCTTTTTACGGTTCCTGGCCTTTTGCTGGCCTTTTGCTCACATGTTCTTTCCTGCGTTATCCCCTGAT
TCTGTGGATAACCGTATTACCGCCTTTGAGTGAGCTGATACCGCTCGCCGCAGCCGAACGACCGAGCGCA
GCGAGTCAGTGAGCGAGGAAGCGGAAGAGCGCCCAATACGCAAACCGCCTCTCCCCGCGCGTTGGCCGAT
TCATTAATGCAGCTGGCACGACAGGTTTCCCGACTGGAAAGCGGGCAGTGAGCGCAACGCAATTAATGTG
AGTTAGCTCACTCATTAGGCACCCCAGGCTTTACACTTTATGCTTCCGGCTCGTATGTTGTGTGGAATTG
TGAGCGGATAACAATTTCACACAGGAAACAGCTATGACCATGATTACGCCAAGCGCGCAATTAACCCTCA
CTAAAGGGAACAAAAGCTGGAGCTGCAAGCTTAATGTAGTCTTATGCAATACTCTTGTAGTCTTGCAACA
TGGTAACGATGAGTTAGCAACATGCCTTACAAGGAGAGAAAAAGCACCGTGCATGCCGATTGGTGGAAGT
AAGGTGGTACGATCGTGCCTTATTAGGAAGGCAACAGACGGGTCTGACATGGATTGGACGAACCACTGAA
TTGCCGCATTGCAGAGATATTGTATTTAAGTGCCTAGCTCGATACATAAACGGGTCTCTCTGGTTAGACC
AGATCTGAGCCTGGGAGCTCTCTGGCTAACTAGGGAACCCACTGCTTAAGCCTCAATAAAGCTTGCCTTG
AGTGCTTCAAGTAGTGTGTGCCCGTCTGTTGTGTGACTCTGGTAACTAGAGATCCCTCAGACCCTTTTAG
TCAGTGTGGAAAATCTCTAGCAGTGGCGCCCGAACAGGGACTTGAAAGCGAAAGGGAAACCAGAGGAGCT
CTCTCGACGCAGGACTCGGCTTGCTGAAGCGCGCACGGCAAGAGGCGAGGGGCGGCGACTGGTGAGTACG
CCAAAAATTTTGACTAGCGGAGGCTAGAAGGAGAGAGATGGGTGCGAGAGCGTCAGTATTAAGCGGGGGA
GAATTAGATCGCGATGGGAAAAAATTCGGTTAAGGCCAGGGGGAAAGAAAAAATATAAATTAAAACATAT
AGTATGGGCAAGCAGGGAGCTAGAACGATTCGCAGTTAATCCTGGCCTGTTAGAAACATCAGAAGGCTGT
AGACAAATACTGGGACAGCTACAACCATCCCTTCAGACAGGATCAGAAGAACTTAGATCATTATATAATA
CAGTAGCAACCCTCTATTGTGTGCATCAAAGGATAGAGATAAAAGACACCAAGGAAGCTTTAGACAAGAT
AGAGGAAGAGCAAAACAAAAGTAAGACCACCGCACAGCAAGCGGCCGCTGATCTTCAGACCTGGAGGAGG
AGATATGAGGGACAATTGGAGAAGTGAATTATATAAATATAAAGTAGTAAAAATTGAACCATTAGGAGTA
GCACCCACCAAGGCAAAGAGAAGAGTGGTGCAGAGAGAAAAAAGAGCAGTGGGAATAGGAGCTTTGTTCC
TTGGGTTCTTGGGAGCAGCAGGAAGCACTATGGGCGCAGCGTCAATGACGCTGACGGTACAGGCCAGACA
ATTATTGTCTGGTATAGTGCAGCAGCAGAACAATTTGCTGAGGGCTATTGAGGCGCAACAGCATCTGTTG
CAACTCACAGTCTGGGGCATCAAGCAGCTCCAGGCAAGAATCCTGGCTGTGGAAAGATACCTAAAGGATC
AACAGCTCCTGGGGATTTGGGGTTGCTCTGGAAAACTCATTTGCACCACTGCTGTGCCTTGGAATGCTAG
TTGGAGTAATAAATCTCTGGAACAGATTTGGAATCACACGACCTGGATGGAGTGGGACAGAGAAATTAAC
AATTACACAAGCTTAATACACTCCTTAATTGAAGAATCGCAAAACCAGCAAGAAAAGAATGAACAAGAAT
TATTGGAATTAGATAAATGGGCAAGTTTGTGGAATTGGTTTAACATAACAAATTGGCTGTGGTATATAAA
ATTATTCATAATGATAGTAGGAGGCTTGGTAGGTTTAAGAATAGTTTTTGCTGTACTTTCTATAGTGAAT
AGAGTTAGGCAGGGATATTCACCATTATCGTTTCAGACCCACCTCCCAACCCCGAGGGGACCCATGCATT
GCATCTCAATTAGTCAGCAACCAGGTGTGGAAAGTCCCCAGGCTCCCCAGCAGGCAGAAGTATGCAAAGC
ATGCGTCTCAATTAGTCAGCAACCATAGTCCCGCCCCTAACTCCGCCCATCCCGCCCCTAACTCCGCCCA
GTTCCGCCCATTCTCCGCCCCATGGCTGACTAATTTTTTTTATTTATGCAGAGGCCGAGGCCGCCTCGGC
CTCTGAGCTATTCCAGAAGTAGTGAGGAGGCTTTTTTGGAGGCCTAGGCTTTTGCAAAAAGCTTTCTAGA
GGTACCGTGGCCACCATGATTGAACAAGATGGATTGCACGCAGGTTCTCCGGCCGCTTGGGTGGAGAGGC
TATTCGGCTATGACTGGGCACAACAGACAATCGGCTGCTCTGATGCCGCCGTGTTCCGGCTGTCAGCGCA
GGGGCGCCCGGTTCTTTTTGTCAAGACCGACCTGTCCGGTGCCCTGAATGAACTGCAAGACGAGGCAGCG
CGGCTATCGTGGCTGGCCACGACGGGCGTTCCTTGCGCAGCTGTGCTCGACGTTGTCACTGAAGCGGGAA
GGGACTGGCTGCTATTGGGCGAAGTGCCGGGGCAGGATCTCCTGTCATCTCACCTTGCTCCTGCCGAGAA
AGTATCCATCATGGCTGATGCAATGCGGCGGCTGCATACGCTTGATCCGGCTACCTGCCCATTCGACCAC
CAAGCGAAACATCGCATCGAGCGAGCACGTACTCGGATGGAAGCCGGTCTTGTCGATCAGGATGATCTGG
ACGAAGAGCATCAGGGGCTCGCGCCAGCCGAACTGTTCGCCAGGCTCAAGGCGAGCATGCCCGACGGCGA
GGATCTCGTCGTGACCCATGGCGATGCCTGCTTGCCGAATATCATGGTGGAAAATGGCCGCTTTTCTGGA
TTCATCGACTGTGGCCGGCTGGGTGTGGCGGACCGCTATCAGGACATAGCGTTGGCTACCCGTGATATTG
CTGAAGAGCTTGGCGGCGAATGGGCTGACCGCTTCCTCGTGCTTTACGGTATCGCCGCTCCCGATTCGCA
GCGCATCGCCTTCTATCGCCTTCTTGACGAGTTCTTCTGAGTTAACGAATTCTAGATCTTGAGACAAATG
GCAGTATTCATCCACAATTTTAAAAGAAAAGGGGGGATTGGGGGGTACAGTGCAGGGGAAAGAATAGTAG
ACATAATAGCAACAGACATACAAACTAAAGAATTACAAAAACAAATTACAAAAATTCAAAATTTTCGGGT
TTATTACAGGGACAGCAGAGATCCACTTTGGCGCCGG
Features (pLannotate 1.2.2; 33 found; start..end, strand, type, name):
     23..89      +  CDS            small t antigen (fragment): SV40 (simian virus 40) small t antigen
     96..1274    +  promoter       EF-1α promoter: strong constitutive promoter for human elongation factor EF-1α
   1294..1318    +  protein_bind   attB1: mutant version of attB; recombination site for the Gateway® BP reaction BP Clonase™
   1324..3621    +  CDS            DPP4: DPP4_HUMAN - Also known as ADCP2, CD26. Experimental evidence at protein level: Swiss-Prot protein existence level 1. (Microbial infection) Acts as a receptor for human coronavirus MERS-CoV-2. From Homo sapiens (Human).
   3626..3650    -  protein_bind   attB2: mutant version of attB; recombination site for the Gateway® BP reaction BP Clonase™
   3658..3699    +  CDS            V5 tag: epitope tag from simian virus 5
   3750..4338    +  misc_feature   WPRE: woodchuck hepatitis virus posttranscriptional regulatory element
   4389..4408    +  misc_feature   cPPT/CTS (fragment): central polypurine tract and central termination sequence of HIV-1
   4410..4643    +  LTR            3' LTR (ΔU3): self-inactivating 3' long terminal repeat (LTR) from HIV-1
   4721..4842    +  polyA_signal   SV40 poly(A) signal: SV40 polyadenylation signal
   4882..5017    +  rep_origin     SV40 ori: SV40 origin of replication
   5038..5056    -  promoter       T7 promoter: promoter for bacteriophage T7 RNA polymerase
   5064..5219    +  CDS            lacZα (fragment): LacZα fragment of β-galactosidase; lacZ fragment
   5224..5652    +  rep_origin     f1 ori (sequence partly withheld): f1 bacteriophage origin of replication; arrow indicates direction of (+) strand synthesis
   5705..5809    +  promoter       AmpR promoter: bla
   5810..6670    +  CDS            AmpR: β-lactamase; bla; confers resistance to ampicillin, carbenicillin, and related antibiotics
   6841..7429    +  rep_origin     ori: high-copy-number ColE1/pMB1/pBR322/pUC origin of replication
   7612..7704    +  CDS            lacI (fragment): lac repressor; lacI; The lac repressor binds to the lac operator to inhibit transcription in E. coli. This inhibition can be relieved by adding lactose or isopropyl-β-D-thiogalactopyranoside (IPTG).
   7717..7738    +  protein_bind   CAP binding site: CAP binding activates transcription in the presence of cAMP. E. coli catabolite activator protein
   7753..7783    +  promoter       lac promoter: promoter for the E. coli lac operon
   7787..7809    +  protein_bind   lac operator (fragment): The lac repressor binds to the lac operator to inhibit transcription in E. coli. This inhibition can be relieved by adding lactose or isopropyl-β-D-thiogalactopyranoside (IPTG). lac repressor encoded by lacI
   7852..7870    +  promoter       T3 promoter: promoter for bacteriophage T3 RNA polymerase
   7898..8124    +  promoter       RSV promoter: Rous sarcoma virus enhancer/promoter
   8125..8305    +  LTR            5' LTR (truncated): truncated 5' long terminal repeat (LTR) from HIV-1
   8352..8477    +  misc_feature   HIV-1 Ψ: packaging signal of human immunodeficiency virus type 1
   8461..8824    +  CDS            HIV-1 gag (fragment): gag protein from human immunodeficiency virus 1; gag
   8970..9203    +  misc_feature   RRE: The Rev response element (RRE) of HIV-1 allows for Rev-dependent mRNA export from the nucleus to the cytoplasm.
   9580..9606    +  CDS            Rev (fragment): human immunodeficiency virus 1 (HIV-1) Rev protein; rev; enhances nuclear export of unspliced and incompletely spliced viral mRNAs
   9613..9636    +  promoter       SV40 promoter (fragment): SV40 early promoter
   9637..9708    +  promoter       SV40 promoter (fragment): SV40 enhancer and early promoter
   9732..9867    +  rep_origin     SV40 ori: SV40 origin of replication
   9909..10703   +  CDS            NeoR/KanR: aminoglycoside phosphotransferase from Tn5; aph(3')-II (or nptII); confers resistance to neomycin, kanamycin, and G418 (Geneticin®)
  10751..10868   +  misc_feature   cPPT/CTS: central polypurine tract and central termination sequence of HIV-1
