[The description below was written by a language model from this plasmid's Addgene catalogue record and pLannotate feature annotations shown in this document.]
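Description:
pLEX307-DPP4-G418 is a third-generation-style, self-inactivating HIV-1 lentiviral transfer plasmid built on the pLEX307 backbone for constitutive expression of human DPP4 (also known as CD26) in mammalian cells. It is maintained in E. coli through a high-copy ColE1/pUC-type origin with ampicillin resistance (β-lactamase), and it also carries an f1 origin and remnants of a lac/T7/T3 cloning region. Viral RNA is driven by a chimeric RSV promoter fused to a truncated 5' LTR, followed by the Ψ packaging signal with a partial gag sequence, the Rev response element for Rev-dependent nuclear export, and a cPPT/CTS element. The genome ends in a ΔU3 3' LTR, which inactivates LTR promoter activity after integration, followed by an SV40 polyadenylation signal.

Within the proviral region there are two expression units. An SV40 early promoter/origin drives the Tn5 aminoglycoside phosphotransferase (NeoR/KanR), allowing G418 selection of transduced cells. Downstream, the human EF-1α promoter drives the DPP4 coding sequence, which was inserted by Gateway recombination and is therefore flanked by attB1 and attB2 sites. A V5 epitope tag is annotated just after attB2, but the record does not state whether it is read in frame with DPP4. A WPRE follows to enhance transcript stability and expression.

The feature annotation notes that DPP4 serves as a receptor for MERS coronavirus, so the construct could be used to generate stable DPP4-expressing lines for such work, although the record states only constitutive expression as its purpose. The depositors warn that the backbone is prone to recombination, usually between the LTRs and occasionally between the Gateway sites, and advise verifying the plasmid's integrity.
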