Addgene plasmid #158453: pLEX307-DPP4-G418
Purpose: Constitutive lentiviral expression of human DPP4.
Depositing lab: Alejandro Chavez & Sho Iketani. Depositing organization: Columbia University.
Backbone
  Vector backbone: pLEX307
  Vector type: Mammalian Expression, Lentiviral
  Selectable markers: Neomycin (select with G418)
Growth in bacteria
  Bacterial resistance: Ampicillin, 100 μg/mL
  Growth temperature: 30°C
  Growth strain: NEB Stable
  Copy number: High Copy
Gene/Insert
  Gene/Insert name: DPP4
  Species: H. sapiens (human)
  Entrez Gene: DPP4 (a.k.a. ADABP, ADCP2, CD26, DPPIV, TP103)
  Cloning method: Gateway Cloning
  Sequencing primers: 5′ EF1a-F; 3′ WPRE-R
Terms and licenses: Academic/Nonprofit Terms; Industry Terms: Not Available to Industry
Depositor comments: The authors have noticed that recombination within the pLEX307 backbone can occur. All users are advised to sequence the vectors and restriction digest them and run them on a gel to ensure they show the expected full length insert and plasmid size. In cases where recombination has occurred, it is typically between the viral LTR elements in the vector, although recombination between the gateway cloning sites has also been observed.
How to cite: pLEX307-DPP4-G418 was a gift from Alejandro Chavez & Sho Iketani (Addgene plasmid # 158453 ; http://n2t.net/addgene:158453 ; RRID:Addgene_158453)
